>Addgene plasmid #130063 | pRDAX-500 N-Tag GFP[1] L10 Piezo1 mCherry | depositor full sequence | sequence record 249441 | Full Sequence
GCCTGCCTCCAGGCCTCAATATTGGCCATTAGCCATATTATTCATTGGTTATATAGCATAAATCAATATT
GGCTATTGGCCATTGCATACGTTGTATCTATATCATAATATGTACATTTATATTGGCTCATGTCCAATAT
GACCGCCATGTTGGCATTGATTATTGACTAGTTATTAATAGTAATCAATTACGGGGTCATTAGTTCATAG
CCCATATATGGAGTTCCGCGTTACATAACTTACGGTAAATGGCCCGCCTGGCTGACCGCCCAACGACCCC
CGCCCATTGACGTCAATAATGACGTATGTTCCCATAGTAACGCCAATAGGGACTTTCCATTGACGTCAAT
GGGTGGAGTATTTACGGTAAACTGCCCACTTGGCAGTACATCAAGTGTATCATATGCCAAGTCCGCCCCC
TATTGACGTCAATGACGGTAAATGGCCCGCCTGGCATTATGCCCAGTACATGACCTTACGGGACTTTCCT
ACTTGGCAGTACATCTACGTATTAGTCATCGCTATTACCATGGTGATGCGGTTTTGGCAGTACACCAATG
GGCGTGGATAGCGGTTTGACTCACGGGGATTTCCAAGTCTCCACCCCATTGACGTCAATGGGAGTTTGTT
TTGGCACCAAAATCAACGGGACTTTCCAAAATGTCGTAATAACCCCGCCCCGTTGACGCAAATGGGCGGT
AGGCGTGTACGGTGGGAGGTCTATATAAGCAGAGCTCGTTTAGTGAACCGTCAGATCACTAGAAGCTTTA
TTGCGGTAGTTTATCACAGTTAAATTGCTAACGCAGTCAGTGCTTCTGACACAACAGTCTCGAACTTAAG
CTGCAGAAGTTGGTCGTGAGGCACTGGGCAGGTAAGTATCAAGGTTACAAGACAGGTTTAAGGAGACCAA
TAGAAACTGGGCTTGTCGAGACAGAGAAGACTCTTGCGTTTCTGATAGGCACCTATTGGTCTTACTGACA
TCCACTTTGCCTTTCTCTCCACAGGTGTCCACTCCCAGGCCACCATGGATCTGCCTGATGACCACTACCT
GAGCACACAGACCATCCTCTCCAAGGACCTTAACGGGAGCTCTGCCAGCGGTGGCAGCACCTCCGAGCCG
CACGTGCTGGGCGCCGGGCTCTACTGGCTGTTGCTGCCCTGCACGCTCCTGGCGGCCTCCCTGTTACGCT
TCAATGCTCTCTCGCTGGTCTATTTGCTGTTTCTACTGCTGCTGCCCTGGCTTCCAGGCCCCTCAAGACA
CAGCATACCAGGTCACACAGGTCGCCTGCTCCGTGCACTACTCTGCCTCAGCCTCCTCTTCCTGGTGGCC
CACCTTGCCTTTCAGATATGCCTACACACCGTGCCTCACCTGGACCAGTTTCTGGGACAAAACGGTAGCC
TTTGGGTGAAGGTGTCTCAACACATAGGGGTTACGAGGCTGGACCTGAAGGACATCTTTAACACCACCAG
GCTGGTAGCACCTGACCTGGGAGTGCTGCTGGCGTCCTCCCTTTGCCTTGGCCTCTGTGGACGCCTCACG
AGGAAAGCCGGGCAGAGTCGGCGCACCCAGGAGCTGCAGGATGATGACGATGACGATGATGACGACGATG
AAGACATAGATGCTGCCCCAGCCGTGGGGCTGAAGGGAGCCCCTGCCCTGGCAACCAAACGCAGGCTGTG
GCTGGCCTCCCGCTTCCGGGTCACGGCCCACTGGCTGCTGATGACCTCTGGACGGACGCTGGTCATTGTG
TTGCTGGCCCTGGCAGGCATAGCCCACCCTTCGGCCTTCTCCAGCATCTACCTGGTGGTGTTCCTGGCCA
TCTGCACCTGGTGGTCCTGTCACTTTCCTCTCAGCCCCCTGGGCTTTAACACCCTCTGTGTCATGGTGAG
CTGTTTTGGTGCCGGCCATCTCATTTGCCTATACTGCTATCAGACACCATTTATCCAGGACATGTTACCC
CCTGGGAACATCTGGGCCAGGCTATTTGGTCTCAAGAACTTCGTAGACCTCCCTAACTACTCCAGCCCCA
ACGCCCTGGTACTCAACACTAAGCACGCCTGGCCCATCTATGTGAGTCCCGGAATCCTGCTGCTGCTATA
TTACACAGCCACCTCTCTCCTGAAGCTCCACAAGAGCTGTCCCTCAGAGCTGAGGAAGGAGACACCCAGG
GAGGATGAGGAGCATGAGCTGGAACTGGACCACCTGGAGCCAGAGCCCCAGGCTAGGGACGCCACCCAGG
GTGAGATGCCCATGACCACGGAACCTGACCTTGACAACTGCACCGTGCATGTACTAACCAGCCAGAGCCC
TGTCCGCCAGCGTCCAGTTCGCCCCAGGCTGGCTGAGCTGAAAGAGATGTCACCGCTACATGGCCTGGGC
CACCTCATCATGGACCAGAGCTATGTGTGTGCCCTGATTGCCATGATGGTGTGGAGCATCATGTACCACA
GTTGGCTGACCTTCGTCCTGCTGCTCTGGGCCTGCCTCATCTGGACGGTGCGTAGCCGTCACCAGCTGGC
TATGCTCTGCTCGCCCTGCATCCTGCTGTATGGGCTGACGCTCTGCTGCCTGAGGTATGTGTGGGCCATG
GAACTTCCTGAGCTGCCCACCACCCTGGGCCCTGTCAGCCTGCACCAGTTGGGACTGGAACACACACGCT
ACCCTTGCCTGGACCTCGGTGCCATGCTCCTCTATCTGCTCACATTCTGGCTCCTTCTGCGTCAGTTCGT
GAAGGAGAAGCTGCTGAAGAAGCAAAAGGTGCCTGCGGCGCTGCTGGAGGTCACGGTGGCCGACACTGAG
CCCACACAGACCCAGACGCTGCTGCGGAGCCTGGGGGAGCTGGTCACCGGCATCTACGTCAAATACTGGA
TCTATGTGTGCGCCGGCATGTTCATTGTGGTCAGCTTCGCCGGCCGCCTGGTGGTCTACAAAATCGTCTA
CATGTTCCTCTTCCTGCTGTGCCTCACCTTGTTCCAGGTCTACTACACCCTGTGGAGGAAGCTGCTACGT
GTCTTCTGGTGGCTCGTGGTGGCCTATACAATGCTCGTGCTCATCGCTGTGTACACCTTCCAGTTCCAGG
ACTTCCCCACCTATTGGCGCAACCTCACGGGCTTCACAGACGAGCAGTTGGGCGACCTGGGCCTGGAGCA
GTTCAGTGTGTCGGAGCTCTTTTCCAGTATCCTCATCCCTGGCTTCTTCCTGCTGGCCTGCATCCTGCAG
CTGCACTACTTCCACAGACCGTTCATGCAGCTCACTGACCTGGAGCACGTGCCGCCACCAGGCACCCGCC
ACCCTCGATGGGCTCACAGGCAGGATGCAGTGAGCGAGGCCCCTCTGCTTGAGCATCAGGAGGAAGAGGA
AGTCTTCAGGGAAGATGGGCAGAGCATGGATGGGCCCCACCAGGCCACACAGGTCCCTGAGGGTACGGCC
AGCAAGTGGGGCCTGGTGGCTGACCGGCTGCTGGACCTAGCGGCCAGCTTCTCGGCTGTCCTCACCCGAA
TCCAGGTGTTCGTTCGGCGCTTGCTAGAACTTCACGTCTTCAAGCTGGTGGCCCTCTACACTGTCTGGGT
GGCCCTGAAAGAAGTGTCTGTGATGAACCTGCTGCTGGTGGTGCTATGGGCCTTCGCCTTGCCCTATCCG
CGCTTCCGGCCCATGGCTTCCTGCCTGTCCACCGTGTGGACCTGTATCATCATTGTATGCAAGATGCTCT
ATCAGCTCAAGATTGTCAACCCGCATGAGTACTCCAGCAACTGCACTGAGCCCTTCCCCAACAATACCAA
CTTGCAGCCTTTGGAGATCAACCAGTCTTTGCTGTACCGTGGCCCTGTTGACCCTGCCAACTGGTTTGGG
GTGCGGAAGGGTTACCCCAACTTGGGCTATATCCAGAACCACCTGCAGATCCTTCTGTTGCTGGTGTTTG
AGGCCGTGGTGTACCGGCGCCAAGAGCACTACCGCCGGCAGCACCAGCAGGCCCCTCTGCCCGCCCAGGC
TGTGTGCGCAGATGGCACCCGCCAGAGGTTGGACCAGGACCTACTTAGCTGCCTCAAGTATTTCATCAAC
TTCTTCTTCTACAAATTCGGGCTGGAGATCTGCTTCTTGATGGCCGTGAATGTGATTGGGCAGCGTATGA
ACTTCATGGTGATCTTACACGGTTGCTGGTTGGTGGCCATCCTTACACGCCGGCGCCGTGAGGCCATCGC
CCGCCTCTGGCCTAACTACTGTCTGTTCCTCACGCTGTTCCTGCTGTACCAGTACCTGCTGTGTTTGGGC
ATGCCCCCTGCACTGTGCATTGACTATCCATGGCGCTGGAGCAAGGCCATCCCCATGAATTCCGCCCTCA
TCAAGTGGCTGTACCTACCTGACTTCTTCAGAGCCCCCAACTCCACCAACCTTATCAGTGACTTCCTCCT
GCTGCTTTGCGCCTCCCAGCAGTGGCAGGTCTTCTCAGCGGAGCGAACGGAGGAGTGGCAACGCATGGCG
GGCATCAACACTGACCACCTGGAGCCCCTGCGTGGGGAGCCCAACCCTATACCCAACTTCATCCACTGCA
GGTCCTATCTGGATATGCTGAAGGTGGCCGTCTTCCGCTACCTGTTCTGGCTGGTGCTCGTTGTGGTGTT
TGTTGCGGGGGCCACCCGCATAAGCATCTTCGGGCTGGGGTACCTGCTAGCCTGCTTCTACCTGCTGCTG
TTTGGCACTACCCTGCTGCAGAAGGACACGCGAGCCCAGCTCGTGCTGTGGGACTGCCTCATCCTCTATA
ATGTCACTGTCATCATCTCTAAGAATATGCTGTCGCTCCTGTCCTGTGTCTTCGTGGAGCAAATGCAGAG
CAACTTCTGCTGGGTCATCCAGCTCTTCAGCCTCGTGTGCACAGTCAAAGGCTACTATGATCCCAAAGAG
ATGATGACCAGGGACCGGGACTGCCTGCTGCCTGTGGAGGAGGCCGGGATCATCTGGGACAGTATCTGCT
TCTTCTTCCTGCTCTTGCAACGGCGCATCTTTCTCAGCCACTACTTCCTGCATGTCAGCGCTGACCTGAA
AGCCACAGCCCTGCAGGCATCCAGGGGCTTTGCCCTCTACAATGCAGCCAACCTGAAGAGCATCAACTTC
CATCGCCAGATTGAGGAGAAGTCCCTGGCCCAGCTGAAAAGACAGATGAAGCGCATCCGTGCCAAACAGG
AGAAGTACAGGCAGAGCCAGGCAAGTCGTGGCCAACTCCAGTCCAAAGACCCTCAGGATCCCAGCCAGGA
GCCAGGGCCTGACAGCCCAGGGGGCTCCTCCCCGCCACGGAGACAGTGGTGGCGCCCCTGGCTGGACCAC
GCCACAGTCATCCACTCTGGCGACTACTTCCTGTTTGAGTCAGATAGCGAGGAGGAAGAGGAGGCCCTAC
CTGAGGACCCCAGGCCTGCAGCTCAGAGTGCCTTCCAGATGGCATACCAGGCATGGGTAACCAATGCCCA
GACAGTGCTGAGGCAGCGTCGGGAGCGGGCACGGCAGGAGCGGGCAGAGCAGCTGGCTTCTGGAGGTGAC
TTGAACCCAGATGTGGAACCAGTAGATGTCCCAGAAGATGAGATGGCAGGCCGTAGCCACATGATGCAGC
GTGTGCTAAGCACCATGCAGTTCCTGTGGGTGCTGGGCCAGGCCACGGTAGACGGGCTGACGCGCTGGCT
GCGTGCATTCACGAAGCACCACCGCACCATGAGCGATGTGCTGTGCGCAGAGCGCTACCTGCTCACCCAG
GAGCTTCTTCGGGTTGGAGAGGTACGCCGAGGTGTGCTGGACCAGCTTTATGTGGGTGAAGATGAGGCCA
CATTGTCAGGTCCCGTGGAGACCCGGGATGGACCCAGCACAGCCTCAAGTGGGCTGGGAGCCGAAGAGCC
TTTGAGTAGCATGACAGACGACACCAGCAGCCCCCTGAGCACAGGCTATAACACCCGCAGTGGCAGTGAG
GAGATTGTCACCGACGCTGGGGACCTCCAGGCTGGGACCTCCCTGCACGGCTCCCAAGAGCTTTTAGCCA
ATGCTCGTACCCGGATGCGCACGGCCAGCGAGCTGCTACTGGATAGGCGCCTGCATATCCCTGAGCTGGA
GGAGGCCGAGCGGTTTGAGGCACAGCAGGGCCGGACTCTGCGGCTGCTCAGGGCTGGGTACCAGTGCGTG
GCGGCACACTCGGAGCTGCTCTGTTACTTCATCATCATCCTTAACCACATGGTGACAGCCTCGGCTGCCT
CCCTGGTGCTGCCCGTGCTTGTGTTCCTGTGGGCCATGCTGACCATCCCGAGGCCTAGCAAGCGCTTTTG
GATGACAGCTATCGTCTTCACTGAGGTCATGGTGGTCACCAAATACCTGTTCCAGTTCGGCTTCTTCCCC
TGGAACAGCTACGTTGTGCTGCGGCGCTATGAGAACAAGCCCTACTTCCCTCCGCGAATCCTGGGCCTTG
AGAAAACGGACAGCTACATCAAGTATGACCTGGTGCAGCTCATGGCCCTCTTCTTCCACCGCTCGCAGCT
ACTGTGTTATGGCCTCTGGGACCATGAGGAGGATCGCTATCCCAAGGACCATTGCAGGAGTAGTGTGAAG
GACCGGGAGGCCAAGGAAGAGCCAGAAGCTAAGCTGGAATCGCAGTCTGAGACAGGCACTGGGCATCCCA
AGGAGCCAGTGTTGGCCGGTACTCCCAGGGACCACATCCAAGGGAAAGGAAGTATTAGATCCAAGGATGT
TATCCAAGATCCCCCAGAGGACCTTAAGCCCCGGCACACGAGGCACATCAGCATACGCTTCAGGAGGCGC
AAGGAGACTCCAGGACCCAAAGGAACAGCAGTCATGGAGACTGAGCACGAGGAGGGAGAAGGAAAAGAAA
CTACAGAGAGAAAGAGGCCGCGTCACACTCAAGAAAAATCGAAGTTTCGGGAGAGAATGAAGGCAGCTGG
GCGCCGGCTGCAGAGCTTCTGTGTGTCACTGGCCCAGAGCTTCTACCAACCCTTGCAGCGTTTCTTCCAT
GACATTCTGCACACAAAGTACCGGGCGGCCACCGACGTCTACGCCCTCATGTTCCTGGCCGATATTGTCG
ACATCATCATCATCATCTTTGGTTTTTGGGCTTTTGGGAAGCACTCTGCAGCCACAGACATTGCATCCTC
GCTGTCAGATGACCAGGTGCCACAGGCCTTCCTGTTCATGCTGCTGGTCCAGTTTGGCACCATGGTCATC
GACCGTGCCCTCTACCTGCGCAAGACTGTCCTGGGAAAGCTGGCCTTTCAGGTGGTCCTGGTGGTGGCGA
TTCACATCTGGATGTTCTTTATCTTACCGGCTGTCACTGAGAGGATGTTCAGCCAGAATGCGGTGGCACA
GCTGTGGTACTTCGTCAAGTGCATTTACTTTGCCCTGTCCGCCTACCAGATCCGCTGTGGCTACCCCACC
CGTATCTTGGGCAACTTCCTCACCAAGAAATACAACCATCTAAACCTCTTCCTTTTCCAGGGGTTCCGTC
TAGTGCCGTTCCTGGTGGAGCTGCGGGCCGTCATGGACTGGGTGTGGACCGACACCACGCTGTCCCTGTC
CAACTGGATGTGTGTGGAAGACATCTATGCCAACATCTTTATCATCAAGTGCAGCCGAGAGACAGAGAAG
AAATACCCCCAGCCCAAGGGGCAGAAGAAGAAGAAAATTGTCAAGTATGGTATGGGAGGCCTCATTATCC
TCTTCCTCATCGCCATCATCTGGTTCCCTCTGCTCTTCATGTCACTGATCCGCTCTGTGGTCGGGGTCGT
CAACCAGCCCATTGATGTCACCGTCACCCTCAAGCTAGGCGGCTATGAGCCACTGTTCACCATGAGCGCC
CAGCAGCCATCCATTGTGCCATTCACACCCCAGGCCTACGAGGAGCTGTCCCAGCAGTTTGACCCCTATC
CACTAGCCATGCAGTTCATTAGCCAGTACAGTCCTGAGGACATCGTCACTGCACAGATCGAGGGCAGCTC
GGGGGCGCTGTGGCGCATCAGCCCACCCAGCCGAGCCCAGATGAAGCAGGAGCTGTACAACGGCACAGCC
GACATTACACTGCGCTTTACCTGGAATTTCCAAAGGGACCTGGCCAAGGGTGGCACTGTGGAGTATACTA
ATGAGAAGCACACCTTGGAGCTGGCCCCCAACAGTACGGCACGAAGGCAGCTGGCCCAACTGCTCGAGGG
CAGACCTGACCAGTCAGTGGTCATTCCCCATCTCTTCCCCAAGTACATTCGTGCTCCCAATGGGCCTGAA
GCCAACCCTGTGAAGCAGCTGCAGCCAGATGAGGAAGAGGACTACCTTGGTGTGCGCATCCAGCTGCGGA
GGGAGCAAGTGGGCACAGGGGCCTCTGGGGAGCAAGCGGGCACCAAGGCCTCCGACTTCCTCGAGTGGTG
GGTCATCGAGCTGCAGGACTGCAAGGCTGACTGCAACCTGCTGCCCATGGTCATCTTCAGTGACAAGGTC
AGCCCACCTAGCCTGGGCTTCCTGGCCGGCTACGGGATTGTGGGGCTGTATGTCTCCATCGTGCTGGTGG
TTGGCAAGTTTGTGCGGGGCTTCTTCAGCGAGATCTCTCACTCCATCATGTTCGAGGAACTGCCGTGTGT
GGACCGCATCCTCAAGCTGTGCCAGGACATCTTCTTGGTGCGCGAGACCCGGGAGCTGGAGCTGGAGGAG
GAGCTATACGCCAAGCTCATCTTCCTGTACCGATCTCCAGAGACCATGATTAAGTGGACACGTGAGAGGG
AGTAAGAATTCAGATCCGCCCCTCTCCCTCCCCCCCCCCTAACGTTACTGGCCGAAGCCGCTTGGAATAA
GGCCGGTGTGCGTTTGTCTATATGTTATTTTCCACCATATTGCCGTCTTTTGGCAATGTGAGGGCCCGGA
AACCTGGCCCTGTCTTCTTGACGAGCATTCCTAGGGGTCTTTCCCCTCTCGCCAAAGGAATGCAAGGTCT
GTTGAATGTCGTGAAGGAAGCAGTTCCTCTGGTAGCTTCTTGAAGACAAACAACGTCTGTAGCGACCCTT
TGCAGGCAGCGGAACCCCCCACCTGGCGACAGGTGCCTCTGCGGCCAAAAGCCACGTGTATAAGATACAC
CTGCAAAGGCGGCACAACCCCAGTGCCACGTTGTGAGTTGGATAGTTGTGGAAAGAGTCAAATGGCTCTC
CTCAAGCGTATTCAACAAGGGGCTGAAGGATGCCCAGAAGGTACCCCATTGTATGGGATCTGATCTGGGG
CCTCGGTACACATGCTTTACATGTGTTTAGTCGAGGTTAAAAAAACGTCTAGGCCCCCCGAACCACGGGG
ACGTGGTTTTCCTTTGAAAAACACGATGATAATATGGCCACAACCATGGTGAGCAAGGGCGAGGAGGATA
ACATGGCCATCATCAAGGAGTTCATGCGCTTCAAGGTGCACATGGAGGGCTCCGTGAACGGCCACGAGTT
CGAGATCGAGGGCGAGGGCGAGGGCCGCCCCTACGAGGGCACCCAGACCGCCAAGCTGAAGGTGACCAAG
GGTGGCCCCCTGCCCTTCGCCTGGGACATCCTGTCCCCTCAGTTCATGTACGGCTCCAAGGCCTACGTGA
AGCACCCCGCCGACATCCCCGACTACTTGAAGCTGTCCTTCCCCGAGGGCTTCAAGTGGGAGCGCGTGAT
GAACTTCGAGGACGGCGGCGTGGTGACCGTGACCCAGGACTCCTCCCTGCAGGACGGCGAGTTCATCTAC
AAGGTGAAGCTGCGCGGCACCAACTTCCCCTCCGACGGCCCCGTAATGCAGAAGAAGACCATGGGCTGGG
AGGCCTCCTCCGAGCGGATGTACCCCGAGGACGGCGCCCTGAAGGGCGAGATCAAGCAGAGGCTGAAGCT
GAAGGACGGCGGCCACTACGACGCTGAGGTCAAGACCACCTACAAGGCCAAGAAGCCCGTGCAGCTGCCC
GGCGCCTACAACGTCAACATCAAGTTGGACATCACCTCCCACAACGAGGACTACACCATCGTGGAACAGT
ACGAACGCGCCGAGGGCCGCCACTCCACCGGCGGCATGGACGAGCTGTACAAGTAAACCGGTGCTCGAGG
TACCGATGAATAGCTAAGGTCGAGGCCGCAGGTAAGTATCAAGGTTACAAGACAGGTTTAAGGAGACCAA
TAGAAACTGGGCTTGTCGAGACAGAGAAGACTCTTGCGTTTCTGATAGGCACCTATTGGTCTTACTGACA
TCCACTTTGCCTTTCTCTCCACAGGTGTCGACAATCAACCTCTGGATTACAAAATTTGTGAAAGATTGAC
TGGTATTCTTAACTATGTTGCTCCTTTTACGCTATGTGGATACGCTGCTTTAATGCCTTTGTATCATGCT
ATTGCTTCCCGTATGGCTTTCATTTTCTCCTCCTTGTATAAATCCTGGTTGCTGTCTCTTTATGAGGAGT
TGTGGCCCGTTGTCAGGCAACGTGGCGTGGTGTGCACTGTGTTTGCTGACGCAACCCCCACTGGTTGGGG
CATTGCCACCACCTGTCAGCTCCTTTCCGGGACTTTCGCTTTCCCCCTCCCTATTGCCACGGCGGAACTC
ATCGCCGCCTGCCTTGCCCGCTGCTGGACAGGGGCTCGGCTGTTGGGCACTGACAATTCCGTGGTGTTGT
CGGGGAAGCTGACGTCCTTTCCATGGCTGCTCGCCTGTGTTGCCACCTGGATTCTGCGCGGGACGTCCTT
CTGCTACGTCCCTTCGGCCCTCAATCCAGCGGACCTTCCTTCCCGCGGCCTGCTGCCGGCTCTGCGGCCT
CTTCCGCGTCTTCGCCTTCGCCCTCAGACGAGTCGGATCTCCCTTTGGGCCGCCTCCCCGCCTGGAATTC
GAGCTCGGTACGATCAGCCTCGACTGTGCCTTCTAGTTGCCAGCCATCTGTTGTTTGCCCCTCCCCCGTG
CCTTCCTTGACCCTGGAAGGTGCCACTCCCACTGTCCTTTCCTAATAAAATGAGGAAATTGCATCGCATT
GTCTGAGTAGGTGTCATTCTATTCTGGGGGGTGGGGTGGGGCAGGACAGCAAGGGGGAGGATTGGGAAGA
CAATAGCCCAGCTTTTGTTCCCTTTAGTGAGGGTTAATTGCGCGCTTGGCGTAATCATGGTCATAGCTGT
TTCCTGTGTGAAATTGTTATCCGCTAATTCACTCCTCAGGTGCAGGCTGCCTATCAGAAGGTGGTGGCTG
GTGTGGCCAATGCCCTGGCTCACAAATACCACTGAGATCTTTTTCCCTCTGCCAAAAATTATGGGGACAT
CATGAAGCCCCTTGAGCATCTGACTTCTGGCTAATAAAGGAAATTTATTTTCATTGCAATAGTGTGTTGG
AATTTTTTGTGTCTCTCACTCGGAAGGACATATGGGAGGGCAAATCATTTAAAACATCAGAATGAGTATT
TGGTTTAGAGTTTGGCAACATATGCCCATATGCTGGCTGCCATGAACAAAGGTTGGCTATAAAGAGGTCA
TCAGTATATGAAACAGCCCCCTGCTGTCCATTCCTTATTCCATAGAAAAGCCTTGACTTGAGGTTAGATT
TTTTTTATATTTTGTTTTGTGTTATTTTTTTCTTTAACATCCCTAAAATTTTCCTTACATGTTTTACTAG
CCAGATTTTTCCTCCTCTCCTGACTACTCCCAGTCATAGCTGTCCCTCTTCTCTTATGGAGATCGGCCGG
CCGCCGGCGTCGACGCGCGCGGCCGCGGCGCGCCGTTGCTGGCGTTTTTCCATAGGCTCCGCCCCCCTGA
CGAGCATCACAAAAATCGACGCTCAAGTCAGAGGTGGCGAAACCCGACAGGACTATAAAGATACCAGGCG
TTTCCCCCTGGAAGCTCCCTCGTGCGCTCTCCTGTTCCGACCCTGCCGCTTACCGGATACCTGTCCGCCT
TTCTCCCTTCGGGAAGCGTGGCGCTTTCTCATAGCTCACGCTGTAGGTATCTCAGTTCGGTGTAGGTCGT
TCGCTCCAAGCTGGGCTGTGTGCACGAACCCCCCGTTCAGCCCGACCGCTGCGCCTTATCCGGTAACTAT
CGTCTTGAGTCCAACCCGGTAAGACACGACTTATCGCCACTGGCAGCAGCCACTGGTAACAGGATTAGCA
GAGCGAGGTATGTAGGCGGTGCTACAGAGTTCTTGAAGTGGTGGCCTAACTACGGCTACACTAGAAGAAC
AGTATTTGGTATCTGCGCTCTGCTGAAGCCAGTTACCTTCGGAAAAAGAGTTGGTAGCTCTTGATCCGGC
AAACAAACCACCGCTGGTAGCGGTGGTTTTTTTGTTTGCAAGCAGCAGATTACGCGCAGAAAAAAAGGAT
CTCAAGAAGATCCTTTGATCTTTTCTACGGGGTCTGACGCTCAGTGGAACGAAAACTCACGTTAAGGGAT
TTTGGTCATGAGATTATCAAAAAGGATCTTCACCTAGATCCTTTTAAATTAAAAATGAAGTTTTAAATCA
ATCTAAAGTATATATGAGTAAACTTGGTCTGACAGTTACCAATGCTTAATCAGTGAGGCACCTATCTCAG
CGATCTGTCTATTTCGTTCATCCATAGTTGCCTGACTCCCCGTCGTGTAGATAACTACGATACGGGAGGG
CTTACCATCTGGCCCCAGTGCTGCAATGATACCGCGAGACCCACGCTCACCGGCTCCAGATTTATCAGCA
ATAAACCAGCCAGCCGGAAGGGCCGAGCGCAGAAGTGGTCCTGCAACTTTATCCGCCTCCATCCAGTCTA
TTAATTGTTGCCGGGAAGCTAGAGTAAGTAGTTCGCCAGTTAATAGTTTGCGCAACGTTGTTGCCATTGC
TACAGGCATCGTGGTGTCACGCTCGTCGTTTGGTATGGCTTCATTCAGCTCCGGTTCCCAACGATCAAGG
CGAGTTACATGATCCCCCATGTTGTGCAAAAAAGCGGTTAGCTCCTTCGGTCCTCCGATCGTTGTCAGAA
GTAAGTTGGCCGCAGTGTTATCACTCATGGTTATGGCAGCACTGCATAATTCTCTTACTGTCATGCCATC
CGTAAGATGCTTTTCTGTGACTGGTGAGTACTCAACCAAGTCATTCTGAGAATAGTGTATGCGGCGACCG
AGTTGCTCTTGCCCGGCGTCAATACGGGATAATACCGCGCCACATAGCAGAACTTTAAAAGTGCTCATCA
TTGGAAAACGTTCTTCGGGGCGAAAACTCTCAAGGATCTTACCGCTGTTGAGATCCAGTTCGATGTAACC
CACTCGTGCACCCAACTGATCTTCAGCATCTTTTACTTTCACCAGCGTTTCTGGGTGAGCAAAAACAGGA
AGGCAAAATGCCGCAAAAAAGGGAATAAGGGCGACACGGAAATGTTGAATACTCATACTCTTCCTTTTTC
AATATTATTGAAGCATTTATCAGGGTTATTGTCTCATGAGCGGATACATATTTGAATGTATTTAGAAAAA
TAAACAAATAGGGGTTCCGCGCACATTTCCCCGAAAAGTGCCACCTGACGTCTAAGAAACCATTATTATC
ATGACATTAACCTATAAAAATAGGCGTATCACGAGGCCCTTTCGTCTACGCGCGCGCCGGCGGCGCGCCG
TCGACGGCCGGCCGCGGCCGC
Features (pLannotate 1.2.2; 16 found; start..end, strand, type, name):
    155..532     +  enhancer       CMV enhancer: human cytomegalovirus immediate early enhancer
    534..733     +  promoter       CMV promoter: human cytomegalovirus (CMV) immediate early promoter
    872..1004    +  intron         chimeric intron: chimera between introns from human β-globin and immunoglobulin heavy chain genes
   1031..1084    +  CDS            Superfolder GFP (fragment): Superfolder GFP is a basic (constitutively fluorescent) green fluorescent protein published in 2005, derived from Aequorea victoria. It is reported to be a very rapidly-maturing weak dimer.
   1115..8752    +  CDS            Piezo1: PIEZ1_MOUSE - Also known as Fam38a. Experimental evidence at protein level: Swiss-Prot protein existence level 1. Pore-forming subunit of a mechanosensitive non-specific cation channel. Generates currents characterized by a linear current- voltage relationship that are sensitive to ruthenium red and gadolinium. Plays a key role in epithelial cell adhesion by maintaining integrin activation through R-Ras recruitment to the ER, most probably in its activated state, and subsequent stimulation of calpain signaling. In the kidney, may contribute to the detection of intraluminal pressure changes and
   8769..9355    +  misc_feature   IRES2: internal ribosome entry site (IRES) of the encephalomyocarditis virus (EMCV)
   9356..10063   +  CDS            mCherry: mCherry is a basic (constitutively fluorescent) red fluorescent protein published in 2004, derived from Discosoma sp.. It is reported to be a very rapidly-maturing monomer with low acid sensitivity.
  10112..10244   +  intron         chimeric intron: chimera between introns from human β-globin and immunoglobulin heavy chain genes
  10253..10841   +  misc_feature   WPRE: woodchuck hepatitis virus posttranscriptional regulatory element
  10874..10985   +  polyA_signal   bGH poly(A) signal: bovine growth hormone polyadenylation signal
  11081..11099   -  promoter       T3 promoter: promoter for bacteriophage T3 RNA polymerase
  11158..11232   +  CDS            HBB (fragment): HBB_PONPY - Experimental evidence at transcript level: Swiss-Prot protein existence level 2. Involved in oxygen transport from the lung to the various peripheral tissues. From Pongo pygmaeus (Bornean orangutan).
  11303..11358   +  polyA_signal   β-globin poly(A) signal: rabbit β-globin polyadenylation signal (Gil and Proudfoot, 1987)
  11737..12325   -  rep_origin     ori: high-copy-number ColE1/pMB1/pBR322/pUC origin of replication
  12496..13356   -  CDS            AmpR: β-lactamase; bla; confers resistance to ampicillin, carbenicillin, and related antibiotics
  13357..13461   -  promoter       AmpR promoter: bla
