[The description below was written by a language model from this plasmid's Addgene catalogue record and pLannotate feature annotations shown in this document.]
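Description:
pRDAX-500 N-Tag GFP[1] L10 Piezo1 mCherry is a custom-built mammalian expression plasmid of about 13.6 kb designed for protein–protein interaction assays based on bimolecular or trimolecular fluorescence complementation (BiFC/TriFC). It is maintained in E. coli through a high-copy ColE1/pUC-type origin and is selected with ampicillin via the β-lactamase gene and its native promoter.

The expression cassette is driven by the human CMV immediate-early enhancer and promoter, followed by a chimeric β-globin/immunoglobulin intron that promotes efficient processing of the transcript. The open reading frame begins with a very short fragment of superfolder GFP (about 54 nt), consistent with the "GFP[1]" N-terminal tag in the name. After a short gap that presumably corresponds to the "L10" linker, this is fused to full-length mouse Piezo1, the pore-forming subunit of a mechanosensitive non-selective cation channel. On its own the small GFP fragment is not fluorescent. Green signal is expected only when a partner protein carrying a complementary GFP fragment, and in the tripartite format the remaining GFP portion, is brought close to tagged Piezo1.

Downstream, an EMCV IRES directs translation of mCherry from the same mRNA, giving a constitutive red marker of transfected cells that is independent of any interaction. The transcript ends with a second chimeric intron, a WPRE to enhance expression and a bGH polyadenylation signal. Further downstream lie a β-globin-derived fragment and a rabbit β-globin poly(A) signal. A reverse-oriented T3 promoter is also annotated. The cloning sites used for the insert are not recorded.
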