Addgene plasmid #130063: pRDAX-500 N-Tag GFP[1] L10 Piezo1 mCherry
Purpose: PPI (BiFC/TriFC) assay vector
Depositing lab: Gary Lewin. Depositing organization: Max-Delbrueck-Centrum fuer Molekulare Medizin (MDC).
Backbone
  Vector backbone: custom built
  Vector type: Mammalian Expression
Growth in bacteria
  Bacterial resistance: Ampicillin, 100 μg/mL
  Growth temperature: 37°C
  Growth strain: DH5alpha
  Copy number: High Copy
Gene/Insert
  Gene/Insert name: Piezo1
  Species: M. musculus (mouse)
  Entrez Gene: Piezo1 (a.k.a. 9630020g22, Fam38a, mKIAA0233)
  Cloning method: Restriction Enzyme; 5′ cloning site unknown (unknown if destroyed); 3′ cloning site unknown (unknown if destroyed)
Terms and licenses: Academic/Nonprofit Terms; Industry Terms: Not Available to Industry
How to cite: pRDAX-500 N-Tag GFP[1] L10 Piezo1 mCherry was a gift from Gary Lewin (Addgene plasmid # 130063 ; http://n2t.net/addgene:130063 ; RRID:Addgene_130063)
